Addgene plasmid #169394: pmCellFree_KA1_SARS-COV-2_ORF7b
Purpose: Cell-free/mammalian expression vector for SARS-COV-2 virus ORF7b with N-term eGFP
Depositing lab: Kirill Alexandrov. Depositing organization: Queensland University of Technology.
Backbone
  Vector backbone: pmCellFree_KA1
  Vector type: Cell-free expression vector
Growth in bacteria
  Bacterial resistance: Ampicillin, 100 μg/mL
  Growth temperature: 37°C
  Growth strain: DH5alpha
  Copy number: High Copy
Gene/Insert
  Gene/Insert name: SARS-COV-2 _ORF7b
  Species: SARS-Cov2
  Mutation: Codon optimized for Saccharomyces cerevisiae
  Entrez Gene: ORF7b (a.k.a. GU280_gp08)
  Promoter: T7- CMV/CAG
  Tag / fusion protein: His and eGFP (N terminal on insert)
  Cloning method: Gateway Cloning
  Sequencing primers: 5′ NA
Terms and licenses: Academic/Nonprofit Terms; Industry Terms: Not Available to Industry
How to cite: pmCellFree_KA1_SARS-COV-2_ORF7b was a gift from Kirill Alexandrov (Addgene plasmid # 169394 ; http://n2t.net/addgene:169394 ; RRID:Addgene_169394)
