[The description below was written by a language model from this plasmid's Addgene catalogue record and pLannotate feature annotations shown in this document.]
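Description:
pmCellFree_KA1_SARS-COV-2_ORF7b is a 6.1 kb multi-host expression plasmid built on the pmCellFree_KA1 backbone, catalogued as a cell-free expression vector that also serves for mammalian expression. It is propagated in E. coli through a high-copy ColE1/pUC-type origin and selected with ampicillin via the β-lactamase (AmpR) gene.

The payload is the SARS-CoV-2 accessory protein ORF7b, recorded as codon optimized for Saccharomyces cerevisiae and introduced by Gateway cloning, so the coding sequence sits between attB1 and attB2 sites. EGFP lies directly upstream of attB1, giving the N-terminal fluorescent fusion described in the catalogue. The record also lists an N-terminal His tag, but the only His annotation in the feature table is a short fragment downstream of attB2, so the tag's position relative to the expressed protein is unclear from the annotation alone.

Expression is driven by stacked promoters. A CAG-type unit (CMV enhancer, chicken β-actin promoter and chimeric intron fragments) supports RNA polymerase II transcription in mammalian cells. It is followed by a T7 promoter that allows in vitro transcription for coupled cell-free translation systems. Matching termination signals follow the insert: a rabbit β-globin poly(A) signal for mammalian use, then a T7 terminator.

The cassette is flanked by baculovirus recombination regions (lef2/ORF603 and ORF1629), which would in principle permit transfer into a baculovirus genome for insect cell expression, although the record does not mention this use. A single loxP site is also present. The construct is suited to producing and tracking fluorescent ORF7b, though the record names no specific downstream assays.
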