Features (pLannotate 1.2.2; 21 found; start..end, strand, type, name):
      4..39      +  CDS            lef2 (fragment): baculovirus late expression factor 2
    181..1008    +  misc_recomb    baculovirus recombination region (lef2/ORF603): contains ORF603 and part of lef2
   1020..1078    +  misc_recomb    baculovirus recombination region (ORF603) (fragment): contains ORF603 and part of lef2
   1140..1443    +  enhancer       CMV enhancer: human cytomegalovirus immediate early enhancer
   1449..1726    +  promoter       chicken β-actin promoter: No description available
   1727..1862    +  intron         hybrid intron (fragment): hybrid between chicken β-actin (CBA) and minute virus of mice (MMV) introns (Gray et al., 2011)
   1951..2081    +  intron         chimeric intron (fragment): chimera between introns from chicken β-actin and rabbit β-globin
   2147..2165    +  promoter       T7 promoter: promoter for bacteriophage T7 RNA polymerase
   2339..3049    +  CDS            EGFP: EGFP is a basic (constitutively fluorescent) green fluorescent protein published in 1996, derived from Aequorea victoria. It is reported to be a rapidly-maturing weak dimer with moderate acid sensitivity.
   3074..3098    +  protein_bind   attB1: mutant version of attB; recombination site for the Gateway® BP reaction BP Clonase™
   3101..3229    +  CDS            NS7B_SARS2: Experimental evidence at protein level: Swiss-Prot protein existence level 1. From Severe acute respiratory syndrome coronavirus 2 (2019-nCoV) (SARS-CoV-2).
   3233..3257    -  protein_bind   attB2: mutant version of attB; recombination site for the Gateway® BP reaction BP Clonase™
   3292..3309    +  CDS            7xHis (fragment): 6xHis affinity tag
   3321..3389    +  CDS            HBB (fragment): HBB_PONPY - Experimental evidence at transcript level: Swiss-Prot protein existence level 2. Involved in oxygen transport from the lung to the various peripheral tissues. From Pongo pygmaeus (Bornean orangutan).
   3464..3519    +  polyA_signal   β-globin poly(A) signal: rabbit β-globin polyadenylation signal (Gil and Proudfoot, 1987)
   3607..3654    +  terminator     T7 terminator: transcription terminator for bacteriophage T7 RNA polymerase
   3667..4372    +  misc_recomb    baculovirus recombination region (ORF1629): contains part of ORF1629
   4381..4414    +  protein_bind   loxP: Cre-mediated recombination occurs in the 8-bp core sequence (GCATACAT). Cre recombinase
   4582..5169    -  rep_origin     ori: high-copy-number ColE1/pMB1/pBR322/pUC origin of replication
   5182..6042    -  CDS            AmpR: β-lactamase; bla; confers resistance to ampicillin, carbenicillin, and related antibiotics
   6043..6094    -  promoter       AmpR promoter (fragment): bla
>Addgene plasmid #169394 | pmCellFree_KA1_SARS-COV-2_ORF7b | addgene full sequence | sequence record 336882 | Addgene  NGS Results
TCCTGCATCTTTTAATCAAATCCCAAGATGTGTATAAACGCGCCGGTATGTACAGGAAGAGGTTTATACT
AAACTGTTACATTGCAAACGTGGTTTCGTGTGCCAAGTGTGAAAACCGATGTTTAATCAAGGCTCTGACG
CATTTCTACAACCACGACTCCAAGTGTGTGGGTGAAGTCATGCATCTTTTAATCAAATCCCAAGATGTGT
ATAAACCACCAAACTGCCAAAAAATGAAAACTGTCGACAAGCTCTGTCCGTTTGCTGGCAACTGCAAGGG
TCTCAATCCTATTTGTAATTATTGAATAATAAAACAATTATAAATGTCAAATTTGTTTTTTATTAACGAT
ACAAACCAAACGCAACAAGAACATTTGTAGTATTATCTATAATTGAAAACGCGTAGTTATAATCGCTGAG
GTAATATTTAAAATCATTTTCAAATGATTCACAGTTAATTTGCGACAATATAATTTTATTTTCACATAAA
CTAGACGCCTTGTCGTCTTCTTCTTCGTATTCCTTCTCTTTTTCATTTTTCTCTTCATAAAAATTAACAT
AGTTATTATCGTATCCATATATGTATCTATCGTATAGAGTAAATTTTTTGTTGTCATAAATATATATGTC
TTTTTTAATGGGGTGTATAGTACCGCTGCGCATAGTTTTTCTGTAATTTACAACAGTGCTATTTTCTGGT
AGTTCTTCGGAGTGTGTTGCTTTAATTATTAAATTTATATAATCAATGAATTTGGGATCGTCGGTTTTGT
ACAATATGTTGCCGGCATAGTACGCAGCTTCTTCTAGTTCAATTACACCATTTTTTAGCAGCACCGGATT
AACATAACTTTCCAAAATGTTGTACGAACCGTTAAACAAAAACAGTTCACCTCCCTTTTCTATACTATTG
TCTGCGAGCAGTTGTTTGTTGTTAAAAATAACAGCCATTGTAATGAGACGCACAAACTAATATCACAAAC
TGGAAATGTCTATCAATATATAGTTGCTGATGGCCGGCCGTAATGAGACGCACAAACTAATATCACAAAC
TGGAAATGTCTATCAATATATAGTTGCTCTAGTTATTAATAGTAATCAATTACGGGGTCATTAGTTCATA
GCCCATATATGGAGTTCCGCGTTACATAACTTACGGTAAATGGCCCGCCTGGCTGACCGCCCAACGACCC
CCGCCCATTGACGTCAATAATGACGTATGTTCCCATAGTAACGCCAATAGGGACTTTCCATTGACGTCAA
TGGGTGGAGTATTTACGGTAAACTGCCCACTTGGCAGTACATCAAGTGTATCATATGCCAAGTACGCCCC
CTATTGACGTCAATGACGGTAAATGGCCCGCCTGGCATTATGCCCAGTACATGACCTTATGGGACTTTCC
TACTTGGCAGTACATCTACGTATTAGTCATCGCTATTACCATGCATGGTCGAGGTGAGCCCCACGTTCTG
CTTCACTCTCCCCATCTCCCCCCCCTCCCCACCCCCAATTTTGTATTTATTTATTTTTTAATTATTTTGT
GCAGCGATGGGGGCGGGGGGGGGGGGGGGGCGCGCGCCGGGGGGGGGGGGGGGGGGSGGGGGGSGGGGSG
GGGSGRGGCGGAGAGGTGCGGCGGCAGCCAATCAGAGCGGCGCGCTCCGAAAGTTTCCTTTTATGGCGAG
GCGGCGGCGGCGGCGGCCCTATAAAAAGCGAAGCGCGCGGCGGGCGGGAGTCGCTGCGCGCTGCCTTCGC
CCCGTGCCCCGCTCCGCCGCCGCCTCGCGCCGCCCGCCCCGGCTCTGACTGACCGCGTTACTCCCACAGG
TGAGCGGGCGGGACGGCCCTTCTCCTTCGGGCTGTAATTAGCGCTTGGTTTAATGACGGCTTGTTTCTTT
TCTGTGGCTGCGTGAAAGCCTTGAGGGGCTCCGGGAGGGCCCTTTGTGCGGGGGGAGCGGCTCGGGGCTG
TCCGCGGGGGGACGGCTGCCTTCGGGGGGGACGGGGCAGGGCGGGGTTCGGCTTCTGGCGTGTGACCGGC
GGCTCTAGAGCCTCTGCTAACCATGTTCATGCCTTCTTCTTTTTCCTACAGCTCCTGGGCAACGTGCTGG
TTATTGTGCTGTCTCATCATTTTGGCAAAGAATTGGATCGGACGTCTAATACGACTCACTATAGGGACAT
CTTAAGTTTATTTTATTTTATTTTATTTTATTTTATTTTATTTTATTTTATTTTATTTTATTTTATTTAA
CCATGACAGTAATGTATAAAGTCTGTAAAGACATTAAACACGTAAGTGAAACCATGGGCACCTCTGGTCA
CCACCATCACCACCATCACCACGGCACAAGCAAGGGCGAGGAGCTGTTCACCGGGGTGGTGCCCATCCTG
GTCGAGTTGGACGGCGACGTAAACGGCCACAAGTTCAGCGTGTCCGGCGAGGGCGAGGGCGATGCCACCT
ACGGCAAGCTGACCCTGAAGTTCATCTGCACCACCGGCAAGCTGCCCGTGCCCTGGCCCACCCTCGTGAC
CACCCTGACCTACGGCGTGCAGTGCTTCAGCCGCTACCCCGACCACATGAAGCAGCACGACTTCTTCAAG
TCCGCCATGCCCGAAGGCTACGTCCAGGAGCGCACCATCTTCTTCAAGGACGACGGCAACTACAAGACCC
GCGCCGAGGTGAAGTTCGAGGGCGACACCCTGGTGAACCGCATCGAGCTGAAGGGCATCGACTTCAAGGA
GGACGGCAACATCCTGGGGCACAAGCTGGAGTACAACTACAACAGCCACAACGTCTATATCATGGCCGAC
AAGCAGAAGAACGGCATCAAGGTGAACTTCAAGATCCGCCACAACATCGAGGACGGCAGCGTGCAGCTCG
CCGACCACTACCAGCAGAACACCCCCATCGGCGACGGCCCCGTGCTGCTGCCCGACAACCACTACCTGAG
CACCCAGTCCGCCCTGAGCAAAGACCCCAACGAGAAGCGCGATCACATGGTCCTGCTGGAGTTCGTGACC
GCCGCCGGGATCACTCTCGGCATGGACGAGCTATACAAGCTGGAGGTGCTCTTCCAGGGTCCGACAAGTT
TGTACAAAAAAGCAGGCTTAATGATCGAATTGTCTTTAATTGATTTCTATTTGTGTTTCTTGGCATTTTT
GTTATTTTTGGTTTTGATCATGTTGATTATTTTCTGGTTCTCATTGGAATTACAAGATCATAACGAAACT
TGTCATGCATAAACCCAGCTTTCTTGTACAAAGTGGTGTAAGCGGCCGCCAGCTTTCTAGACCAGTTTAA
ACATCACCATCACCATCACTAAGTGATTAACCTCAGGTGCAGGCTGCCTATCAGAAGGTGGTGGCTGGTG
TGGCCAATGCCCTGGCTCACAAATACCACTGAGATCGATCTTTTTCCCTCTGCCAAAAATTATGGGGACA
TCATGAAGCCCCTTGAGCATCTGACTTCTGGCTAATAAAGGAAATTTATTTTCATTGCAATAGTGTGTTG
GAATTTTTTGTGTCTCTCACTCGGAAGGACATATGGGAGGGCAAATCATTTAAAACATCAGAATGAGTAT
TTGGTTTAGAGTTTGGCAACATATGCCCATATGTAACTAGCATAACCCCTTGGGGCCTCTAAACGGGTCT
TGAGGGGTTTTTTGCTGAAAGCATGCGGAGGAAATTCTCCTTGAAGTTTCCCTGGTGTTCAAAGTAAAGG
AGTTTGCACCAGACGCACCTCTGTTCACTGGTCCGGCGTATTAAAACACGATACATTGTTATTAGTACAT
TTATTAAGCGCTAGATTCTGTGCGTTGTTGATTTACAGACAATTGTTGTACGTATTTTAATAATTCATTA
AATTTATAATCTTTAGGGTGGTATGTTAGAGCGAAAATCAAATGATTTTCAGCGTCTTTATATCTGAATT
TAAATATTAAATCCTCAATAGATTTGTAAAATAGGTTTCGATTAGTTTCAAACAAGGGTTGTTTTTCCGA
ACCGATGGCTGGACTATCTAATGGATTTTCGCTCAACGCCACAAAACTTGCCAAATCTTGTAGCAGCAAT
CTAGCTTTGTCGATATTCGTTTGTGTTTTGTTTTGTAATAAAGGTTCGACGTCGTTCAAAATATTATGCG
CTTTTGTATTTCTTTCATCACTGTCGTTAGTGTACAATTGACTCGACGTAAACACGTTAAATAGAGCTTG
GACATATTTAACATCGGGCGTGTTAGCTTTATTAGGCCGATTATCGTCGTCGTCCCAACCCTCGTCGTTA
GAAGTTGCTTCCGAAGACGATTTTGCCATAGCCACACGACGCCTATTAATTGTGTCGGCTAACACGTCCG
CGATCAAATTTGTAGTTGAGCTTTTTGGAATTGCGATCGCATAACTTCGTATAGCATACATTATACGAAG
TTATAAGCTCGGAACGCTGCGCTCGGTCGTTCGGCTGCGGCGAGCGGTATCAGCTCACTCAAAGGCGGTA
ATACGGTTATCCACAGAATCAGGGGATAACGCAGGAAAGAACATGTGAGCAAAAGGCCAGCAAAAGGCCA
GGAACCGTAAAAAGGCCGCGTTGCTGGCGTTTTTCCATAGGCTCCGCCCCCTGACGAGCATCACAAAAAT
CGACGCTCAAGTCAGAGGTGGCGAAACCCGACAGGACTATAAAGATACCAGGCGTTTCCCCCTGGAAGCT
CCCTCGTGCGCTCTCCTGTTCCGACCCTGCCGCTTACCGGATACCTGTCCGCCTTTCTCCCTTCGGGAAG
CGTGGCGCTTTCTCATAGCTCACGCTGTAGGTATCTCAGTTCGGTGTAGGTCGTTCGCTCCAAGCTGGGC
TGTGTGCACGAACCCCCCGTTCAGCCCGACCGCTGCGCCTTATCCGGTAACTATCGTCTTGAGTCCAACC
CGGTAAGACACGACTTATCGCCACTGGCAGCAGCCACTGGTAACAGGATTAGCAGAGCGAGGTATGTAGG
CGGTGCTACAGAGTTCTTGAAGTGGTGGCCTAACTACGGCTACACTAGAAGAACAGTATTTGGTATCTGC
GCTCTGCTGAAGCCAGTTACCTTCGGAAAAAGAGTTGGTAGCTCTTGATCCGGCAAACAAACCACCGCTG
GTAGCGGTGGTTTTTTTGTTTGCAAGCAGCAGATTACGCGCAGAAAAAAAGGATCTCAAGAAGATCCTTT
GTTACCAATGCTTAATCAGTGAGGCACCTATCTCAGCGATCTGTCTATTTCGTTCATCCATAGTTGCCTG
ACTCCCCGTCGTGTAGATAACTACGATACGGGAGGGCTTACCATCTGGCCCCAGTGCTGCAATGATACCG
CGAGACCCACGCTCACCGGCTCCAGATTTATCAGCAATAAACCAGCCAGCCGGAAGGGCCGAGCGCAGAA
GTGGTCCTGCAACTTTATCCGCCTCCATCCAGTCTATTAATTGTTGCCGGGAAGCTAGAGTAAGTAGTTC
GCCAGTTAATAGTTTGCGCAACGTTGTTGCCATTGCTACAGGCATCGTGGTGTCACGCTCGTCGTTTGGT
ATGGCTTCATTCAGCTCCGGTTCCCAACGATCAAGGCGAGTTACATGATCCCCCATGTTGTGCAAAAAAG
CGGTTAGCTCCTTCGGTCCTCCGATCGTTGTCAGAAGTAAGTTGGCCGCAGTGTTATCACTCATGGTTAT
GGCAGCACTGCATAATTCTCTTACTGTCATGCCATCCGTAAGATGCTTTTCTGTGACTGGTGAGTACTCA
ACCAAGTCATTCTGAGAATAGTGTATGCGGCGACCGAGTTGCTCTTGCCCGGCGTCAATACGGGATAATA
CCGCGCCACATAGCAGAACTTTAAAAGTGCTCATCATTGGAAAACGTTCTTCGGGGCGAAAACTCTCAAG
GATCTTACCGCTGTTGAGATCCAGTTCGATGTAACCCACTCGTGCACCCAACTGATCTTCAGCATCTTTT
ACTTTCACCAGCGTTTCTGGGTGAGCAAAAACAGGAAGGCAAAATGCCGCAAAAAAGGGAATAAGGGCGA
CACGGAAATGTTGAATACTCATACTCTTCCTTTTTCAATATTATTGAAGCATTTATCAGGGTTATTGTCT
CATGTCCGCGCGTT
